>Addgene plasmid #138284 | pKEW395_AcrIIA14_truncated | addgene full sequence | sequence record 274367 | Addgene NGS Result
AGCGTCGATTTTTGTGATGCTCGTCAGGGGGGCGGAGCCTATGGAAAAACGCCAGCAACGCGGCCTTTTT
ACGGTTCCTGGCCTTTTGCTGGCCTTTTGCTCACATGTTCTTTCCTGCGTTATCCCCTGATTCTGTGGAT
AACCGTATTACCGCCTTTGAGTGAGCTGATACCGCTCGCCGCAGCCGAACGACCGAGCGCAGCGAGTCAG
TGAGCGAGGAAGCGGAAGAGCGCCTGATGCGGTATTTTCTCCTTACGCATCTGTGCGGTATTTCACACCG
CAATGGTGCACTCTCAGTACAATCTGCTCTGATGCCGCATAGTTAAGCCAGTATACACTCCGCTATCGCT
ACGTGACTGGGTCATGGCTGCGCCCCGACACCCGCCAACACCCGCTGACGCGCCCTGACGGGCTTGTCTG
CTCCCGGCATCCGCTTACAGACAAGCTGTGACCGTCTCCGGGAGCTGCATGTGTCAGAGGTTTTCACCGT
CATCACCGAAACGCGCGAGGCAGCTGCGGTAAAGCTCATCAGCGTGGTCGTGAAGCGATTCACAGATGTC
TGCCTGTTCATCCGCGTCCAGCTCGTTGAGTTTCTCCAGAAGCGTTAATGTCTGGCTTCTGATAAAGCGG
GCCATGTTAAGGGCGGTTTTTTCCTGTTTGGTCACTGATGCCTCCGTGTAAGGGGGATTTCTGTTCATGG
GGGTAATGATACCGATGAAACGAGAGAGGATGCTCACGATACGGGTTACTGATGATGAACATGCCCGGTT
ACTGGAACGTTGTGAGGGTAAACAACTGGCGGTATGGATGCGGCGGGACCAGAGAAAAATCACTCAGGGT
CAATGCCAGCGCTTCGTTAATACAGATGTAGGTGTTCCACAGGGTAGCCAGCAGCATCCTGCGATGCAGA
TCCGGAACATAATGGTGCAGGGCGCTGACTTCCGAGTTTCCAGACTTTACGAAACACGGAAACCGAAGAC
CATTCATGTTGTTGCTCAGGTCGCAGACGTTTTGCAGCAGCAGTCGCTTCACGTTCGCTCGCGTATCGGT
GATTCATTCTGCTAACCAGTAAGGCAACCCCGCCAGCCTAGCCGGGTCCTCAACGACAGGAGCACGATCA
TGCGCACCCGTGGCCAGGACCCAACGCTGCCCGAGATGCGCCGCGTGCGGCTGCTGGAGATGGCGGACGC
GATGGATATGTTCTGCCAAGGGTTGGTTTGCGCATTCACAGTTCTCCGCAAGAATTGATTGGCTCCAATT
CTTGGAGTGGTGAATCCGTTAGCGAGGTGCCGCCGGCTTCCATTCAGGTCGAGGTGGCCCGGCTCCATGC
ACCGCGACGCAACGCGGGGAGGCAGACAAGGTATAGGGCGGCGCCTACAATCCATGCCAACCCGTTCCAT
GTGCTCGCCGAGGCGGCATAAATCGCCGTGACGATCAGCGGTCCAATGATCGAAGTTAGGCTGGTAAGAG
CCGCGAGCGATCCTTGAAGCTGTCCCTGATGGTCGTCATCTACCTGCCTGGACAGCATGGCCTGCAACGC
GGGCATCCCGATGCCGCCGGAAGCGAGAAGAATCATAATGGGGAAGGCCATCCAGCCTCGCGTCGCGAAC
GCCAGCAAGACGTAGCCCAGCGCGTCGGCCGCCATGCCGGCGATAATGGCCTGCTTCTCGCCGAAACGTT
TGGTGGCGGGACCAGTGACGAAGGCTTGAGCGAGGGCGTGCAAGATTCCGAATACCGCAAGCGACAGGCC
GATCATCGTCGCGCTCCAGCGAAAGCGGTCCTCGCCGAAAATGACCCAGAGCGCTGCCGGCACCTGTCCT
ACGAGTTGCATGATAAAGAAGACAGTCATAAGTGCGGCGACGATAGTCATGCCCCGCGCCCACCGGAAGG
AGCTGACTGGGTTGAAGGCTCTCAAGGGCATCGGTCGACGCTCTCCCTTATGCGACTCCTGCATTAGGAA
GCAGCCCAGTAGTAGGTTGAGGCCGTTGAGCACCGCCGCCGCAAGGAATGGTGCATGCAAGGAGATGGCG
CCCAACAGTCCCCCGGCCACGGGGCCTGCCACCATACCCACGCCGAAACAAGCGCTCATGAGCCCGAAGT
GGCGAGCCCGATCTTCCCCATCGGTGATGTCGGCGATATAGGCGCCAGCAACCGCACCTGTGGCGCCGGT
GATGCCGGCCACGATGCGTCCGGCGTAGAGGATCGAGATCTCGATCCCGCGAAATTAATACGACTCACTA
TAGGGAGACCACAACGGTTTCCCTCTAGTGCCGGCTCCGGAGAGCTCTTTAATTAAGCGGCCGCCCTGCA
GGACTCGAGTTCTAGAAATAATTTTGTTTAACTTTAAGAAGGAGATATACATATGAAATCTTCTCACCAT
CACCATCACCATCACCATCACCATGGTTCTTCTATGAAAATCGAAGAAGGTAAACTGGTAATCTGGATTA
ACGGCGATAAAGGCTATAACGGTCTCGCTGAAGTCGGTAAGAAATTCGAGAAAGATACCGGAATTAAAGT
CACCGTTGAGCATCCGGATAAACTGGAAGAGAAATTCCCACAGGTTGCGGCAACTGGCGATGGCCCTGAC
ATTATCTTCTGGGCACACGACCGCTTTGGTGGCTACGCTCAATCTGGCCTGTTGGCTGAAATCACCCCGG
ACAAAGCGTTCCAGGACAAGCTGTATCCGTTTACCTGGGATGCCGTACGTTACAACGGCAAGCTGATTGC
TTACCCGATCGCTGTTGAAGCGTTATCGCTGATTTATAACAAAGATCTGCTGCCGAACCCGCCAAAAACC
TGGGAAGAGATCCCGGCGCTGGATAAAGAACTGAAAGCGAAAGGTAAGAGCGCGCTGATGTTCAACCTGC
AAGAACCGTACTTCACCTGGCCGCTGATTGCTGCTGACGGGGGTTATGCGTTCAAGTATGAAAACGGCAA
GTACGACATTAAAGACGTGGGCGTGGATAACGCTGGCGCGAAAGCGGGTCTGACCTTCCTGGTTGACCTG
ATTAAAAACAAACACATGAATGCAGACACCGATTACTCCATCGCAGAAGCTGCCTTTAATAAAGGCGAAA
CAGCGATGACCATCAACGGCCCGTGGGCATGGTCCAACATCGACACCAGCAAAGTGAATTATGGTGTAAC
GGTACTGCCGACCTTCAAGGGTCAACCATCCAAACCGTTCGTTGGCGTGCTGAGCGCAGGTATTAACGCC
GCCAGTCCGAACAAAGAGCTGGCAAAAGAGTTCCTCGAAAACTATCTGCTGACTGATGAAGGTCTGGAAG
CGGTTAATAAAGACAAACCGCTGGGTGCCGTAGCGCTGAAGTCTTACGAGGAAGAGTTGGCGAAAGATCC
ACGTATTGCCGCCACTATGGAAAACGCCCAGAAAGGTGAAATCATGCCGAACATCCCGCAGATGTCCGCT
TTCTGGTATGCCGTGCGTACTGCGGTGATCAACGCCGCCAGCGGTCGTCAGACTGTCGATGAAGCCCTGA
AAGACGCGCAGACTAATTCGAGCTCGAACAACAACAACAATAACAATAACAACAACCTCGGGATCGAGGA
AAACCTGTACTTCCAATCCAATGCTATGAAGAGTGTAAAATATATAAGTAATATGAGTAAACAAGAAAAA
GGTTATAGAGTTTATGTGAATGTCGTGAACGAAGATACTGACAAAGGGTTTTTGTTCCCTAGCGTCCCTA
AAGAAGTTATCGAGAATGACAAAATTGACGAATTATTTAACTTTGAACATCATAAACCATATGTTCAAAA
AGCTAAATCAAGATACGATAAAAATGGCATTGGATATAAAATTGTTCAATTAGATGAAGGTTTTCAAAAA
TTCATCGAATTGAATAAAGAAAAAATGAAAGAGAATTTGGATTATTAAATATTGGAAGTGGATAACGGAT
CCGCGATCGCGGCGCGCCACCTGGTGGCCGGCCGGTACCACGCGTGCGCGCTGATCCGGCTGCTAACAAA
GCCCGAAAGGAAGCTGAGTTGGCTGCTGCCACCGCTGAGCAATAACTAGCATAACCCCTTGGGGCCTCTA
AACGGGTCTTGAGGGGTTTTTTGCTGAAAGGAGGAACTATATCCGGATATCCACAGGACGGGTGTGGTCG
CCATGATCGCGTAGTCGATAGTGGCTCCAAGTAGCGAAGCGAGCAGGACTGGGCGGCGGCCAAAGCGGTC
GGACAGTGCTCCGAGAACGGGTGCGCATAGAAATTGCATCAACGCATATAGCGCTAGCAGCACGCCATAG
TGACTGGCGATGCTGTCGGAATGGACGATATCCCGCAAGAGGCCCGGCAGTACCGGCATAACCAAGCCTA
TGCCTACAGCATCCAGGGTGACGGTGCCGAGGATGACGATGAGCGCATTGTTAGATTTCATACACGGTGC
CTGACTGCGTTAGCAATTTAACTGTGATAAACTACCGCATTAAAGCTTATCGATGATAAGCTGTCAAACA
TGAGAATTCTTGAAGACGAAAGGGCCTCGTGATACGCCTATTTTTATAGGTTAATGTCATGATAATAATG
GTTTCTTAGACGTCAGGTGGCACTTTTCGGGGAAATGTGCGCGGAACCCCTATTTGTTTATTTTTCTAAA
TACATTCAAATATGTATCCGCTCATGAGACAATAACCCTGATAAATGCTTCAATAACATTGAAAAAGGAA
GAGTATGAGTATTCAACATTTCCGTGTCGCCCTTATTCCCTTTTTTGCGGCATTTTGCCTTCCTGTTTTT
GCTCACCCAGAAACGCTGGTGAAAGTAAAAGATGCTGAAGATCAGTTGGGTGCACGAGTGGGTTACATCG
AACTGGATCTCAACAGCGGTAAGATCCTTGAGAGTTTTCGCCCCGAAGAACGTTTTCCAATGATGAGCAC
TTTTAAAGTTCTGCTATGTGGCGCGGTATTATCCCGTGTTGACGCCGGGCAAGAGCAACTCGGTCGCCGC
ATACACTATTCTCAGAATGACTTGGTTGAGTACTCACCAGTCACAGAAAAGCATCTTACGGATGGCATGA
CAGTAAGAGAATTATGCAGTGCTGCCATAACCATGAGTGATAACACTGCGGCCAACTTACTTCTGACAAC
GATCGGAGGACCGAAGGAGCTAACCGCTTTTTTGCACAACATGGGGGATCATGTAACTCGCCTTGATCGT
TGGGAACCGGAGCTGAATGAAGCCATACCAAACGACGAGCGTGACACCACGATGCCTGCAGCAATGGCAA
CAACGTTGCGCAAACTATTAACTGGCGAACTACTTACTCTAGCTTCCCGGCAACAATTAATAGACTGGAT
GGAGGCGGATAAAGTTGCAGGACCACTTCTGCGCTCGGCCCTTCCGGCTGGCTGGTTTATTGCTGATAAA
TCTGGAGCCGGTGAGCGTGGGTCTCGCGGTATCATTGCAGCACTGGGGCCAGATGGTAAGCCCTCCCGTA
TCGTAGTTATCTACACGACGGGGAGTCAGGCAACTATGGATGAACGAAATAGACAGATCGCTGAGATAGG
TGCCTCACTGATTAAGCATTGGTAACTGTCAGACCAAGTTTACTCATATATACTTTAGATTGATTTAAAA
CTTCATTTTTAATTTAAAAGGATCTAGGTGAAGATCCTTTTTGATAATCTCATGACCAAAATCCCTTAAC
GTGAGTTTTCGTTCCACTGAGCGTCAGACCCCGTAGAAAAGATCAAAGGATCTTCTTGAGATCCTTTTTT
TCTGCGCGTAATCTGCTGCTTGCAAACAAAAAAACCACCGCTACCAGCGGTGGTTTGTTTGCCGGATCAA
GAGCTACCAACTCTTTTTCCGAAGGTAACTGGCTTCAGCAGAGCGCAGATACCAAATACTGTCCTTCTAG
TGTAGCCGTAGTTAGGCCACCACTTCAAGAACTCTGTAGCACCGCCTACATACCTCGCTCTGCTAATCCT
GTTACCAGTGGCTGCTGCCAGTGGCGATAAGTCGTGTCTTACCGGGTTGGACTCAAGACGATAGTTACCG
GATAAGGCGCAGCGGTCGGGCTGAACGGGGGGTTCGTGCACACAGCCCAGCTTGGAGCGAACGACCTACA
CCGAACTGAGATACCTACAGCGTGAGCTATGAGAAAGCGCCACGCTTCCCGAAGGGAGAAAGGCGGACAG
GTATCCGGTAAGCGGCAGGGTCGGAACAGGAGAGCGCACGAGGGAGCTTCCAGGGGGAAACGCCTGGTAT
CTTTATAGTCCTGTCGGGTTTCGCCACCTCTGACTTG
Features (pLannotate 1.2.2; 16 found; start..end, strand, type, name):
    233..372     -  misc_feature   bom: basis of mobility region from pBR322
    474..665     -  CDS            rop: Rop protein, which maintains plasmids at low copy number; rop
    682..1062    +  CDS            YPB1_ECOLX: Protein predicted: Swiss-Prot protein existence level 4. From Escherichia coli.
   1304..2204    -  CDS            TcR (fragment): tetracycline efflux protein; tet; confers resistance to tetracycline
   2226..2244    +  promoter       T7 promoter: promoter for bacteriophage T7 RNA polymerase
   2333..2355    +  RBS            RBS: efficient ribosome binding site from bacteriophage T7 gene 10 (Olins and Rangwala, 1989)
   2375..2404    +  CDS            10xHis: 10xHis affinity tag
   2414..3514    +  CDS            MBP: maltose binding protein from E. coli; malE (mutated); This version of the gene does not encode a signal sequence, so MBP will remain in the cytosol.
   3569..3585    +  CDS            TEV site (fragment): tobacco etch virus (TEV) protease recognition and cleavage site
   3979..4028    +  CDS            SET1 (fragment): solubility-enhancement tag derived from T7 phage gene 10B
   4036..4083    +  terminator     T7 terminator: transcription terminator for bacteriophage T7 RNA polymerase
   4109..4401    -  CDS            TcR (fragment): tetracycline efflux protein; tet; confers resistance to tetracycline
   4449..4477    -  promoter       tet promoter: E. coli promoter for tetracycline efflux protein gene
   4590..4694    +  promoter       AmpR promoter: bla
   4695..5555    +  CDS            AmpR: β-lactamase; bla; confers resistance to ampicillin, carbenicillin, and related antibiotics
   5726..47      +  rep_origin     ori (across the origin): high-copy-number ColE1/pMB1/pBR322/pUC origin of replication
