[The description below was written by a language model from this plasmid's Addgene catalogue record and pLannotate feature annotations shown in this document.]
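Description:
pKEW395_AcrIIA14_truncated is a pET-family bacterial expression plasmid of about 6.3 kb, built to produce a truncated form of the anti-CRISPR protein AcrIIA14 from Staphylococcus simulans in E. coli. It replicates from a ColE1/pMB1-type origin and is selected with ampicillin through the β-lactamase (AmpR) gene and its own promoter. The backbone keeps several pBR322-derived elements: the bom mobilisation region, the rop gene, and two separated fragments of the tetracycline resistance gene with the tet promoter. These fragments flank the expression cassette, suggesting the cassette interrupts the tet gene, so tetracycline resistance is not expected to be functional. The catalogue lists the plasmid as high copy, although the annotated rop gene normally keeps copy number down.

The expression cassette is driven by a T7 promoter with the phage T7 gene 10 ribosome binding site, so transcription requires a host that supplies T7 RNA polymerase. No lac operator or lacI gene appears in the feature table. The open reading frame begins with a 10xHis affinity tag, followed by cytosolic maltose binding protein (lacking a signal sequence) and a TEV protease recognition site, which is annotated only as a partial match. The truncated AcrIIA14 insert itself is not annotated but presumably occupies the unlabelled interval between the TEV site and the T7 terminator; the short "SET1" hit just before the terminator probably reflects residual T7 gene 10-derived vector sequence. This layout allows affinity purification through His or MBP, solubility enhancement from MBP, and tag removal by TEV cleavage. The exact boundaries of the truncation are not stated. The purified protein would suit biochemical study of Cas9 inhibition, in keeping with the associated work on Staphylococcus-derived Cas9 inhibitors.
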