Addgene plasmid #138284: pKEW395_AcrIIA14_truncated
Purpose: Expression of truncated AcrIIA14 protein
Depositing lab: Jennifer Doudna. Depositing organization: University of California, Berkeley. Publication: Potent CRISPR-Cas9 inhibitors from Staphylococcus genomes. Watters KE, Shivram H, Fellmann C, Lew RJ, McMahon B, Doudna JA. Proc Natl Acad Sci U S A. 2020 Mar 10. pii: 1917668117. doi: 10.1073/pnas.1917668117. PubMed 32156733.
Backbone
  Vector backbone: pET
  Total vector size (bp): 6275
  Vector type: Bacterial Expression, CRISPR
Growth in bacteria
  Bacterial resistance: Ampicillin, 100 μg/mL
  Growth temperature: 37°C
  Growth strain: DH5alpha
  Copy number: High Copy
Gene/Insert
  Gene/Insert name: truncated AcrIIA14
  Species: Staphylococcus simulans
  Tag / fusion protein: MBP (N terminal on insert)
Terms and licenses: Academic/Nonprofit Terms; Industry Terms: Not Available to Industry
How to cite: pKEW395_AcrIIA14_truncated was a gift from Jennifer Doudna (Addgene plasmid # 138284 ; http://n2t.net/addgene:138284 ; RRID:Addgene_138284)
